Addgene plasmid #204480: pLenti HsATP10B_I1038T
Purpose: transfer plasmid for lentiviral vector production expressing Hs ATP10B I1038T mutant
Depositing lab: Veerle Baekelandt. Depositing organization: Katholieke Universiteit Leuven. Publication: The lipid flippase ATP10B enables cellular lipid uptake under stress conditions. Wouters R, Beletchi I, Van den Haute C, Baekelandt V, Martin S, Eggermont J, Vangheluwe P. Biochim Biophys Acta Mol Cell Res. 2024 Feb;1871(2):119652. doi: 10.1016/j.bbamcr.2023.119652. Epub 2023 Dec 11. PubMed 38086447.
Backbone
  Vector backbone: lentiviral transferplasmid
  Backbone manufacturer: Didier Trono
  Backbone size w/o insert (bp): 11402
  Total vector size (bp): 15803
  Vector type: Lentiviral
  Selectable markers: Puromycin
Growth in bacteria
  Bacterial resistance: Ampicillin, 100 μg/mL
  Growth temperature: 37°C
  Growth strain: NEB Stable
  Copy number: Unknown
Gene/Insert
  Gene/Insert name: ATP10B
  Species: H. sapiens (human)
  Insert size (bp): 4386
  Mutation: I1038T
  Entrez Gene: ATP10B (a.k.a. ATPVB)
  Promoter: CMV
  Cloning method: Restriction Enzyme; 5′ cloning site NheI (not destroyed); 3′ cloning site XhoI (not destroyed)
  Sequencing primers: 5′ CGCAAATGGGCGGTAGGCGTG; 3′ CAGACCTTGCATTCCTTTGG
Terms and licenses: Academic/Nonprofit Terms; Industry Terms: Not Available to Industry
Depositor comments: Please visit https://doi.org/10.1101/2023.06.01.543059 for bioRxiv preprint.
How to cite: pLenti HsATP10B_I1038T was a gift from Veerle Baekelandt (Addgene plasmid # 204480 ; http://n2t.net/addgene:204480 ; RRID:Addgene_204480)
