[The description below was written by a language model from this plasmid's Addgene catalogue record and pLannotate feature annotations shown in this document.]
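Description:
pLenti HsATP10B_I1038T is an HIV-1-based lentiviral transfer plasmid of about 15.8 kb, built on a transfer backbone and used to produce lentiviral vectors that express the I1038T mutant of human ATP10B. In bacteria it is maintained through a high-copy ColE1/pUC-type origin and selected with ampicillin via the β-lactamase gene. The backbone also carries remnants of older pBR322- and pSV2-gpt-type plasmids (fragments of TcR, bom and rop, plus an SV40 promoter, gpt fragments, and the SV40 small t intron and poly(A) signal). These lie outside the viral genome and are not part of the packaged payload.

The vector genome is bounded by two HIV-1 LTR elements, both annotated as truncated. Downstream of the first LTR are the Ψ packaging signal with adjoining gag sequence, the Rev response element for Rev-dependent nuclear export of the genomic RNA, and the cPPT/CTS, which aids nuclear import and transduction efficiency. The internal expression cassette uses the CMV enhancer and immediate-early promoter to drive the roughly 4.4 kb ATP10B open reading frame, cloned between NheI and XhoI sites. An EMCV IRES follows and directs translation of puromycin N-acetyltransferase from the same transcript, so puromycin-resistant transduced cells should also express the transgene. A WPRE upstream of the 3′ LTR enhances transcript stability and expression.

ATP10B is the catalytic subunit of a P4-ATPase lipid flippase that transports glucosylceramide across lysosomal membranes. No epitope tag or fluorescent reporter is annotated. The record does not state the functional consequence of the I1038T substitution. The construct suits the generation of stable, puromycin-selected cell lines for studying this variant in lipid transport and uptake.
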