Features (pLannotate 1.2.2; 32 found; start..end, strand, type, name):
    625..723     -  CDS            TBC1D5 (fragment): TBCD5_HUMAN - Also known as KIAA0210. Experimental evidence at protein level: Swiss-Prot protein existence level 1. May act as a GTPase-activating protein (GAP) for Rab family protein(s). May act as a GAP for RAB7A. Can displace RAB7A and retromer CSC subcomplex from the endosomal membrane to the cytosol; at least retromer displacement seems to require its catalytic activity (PubMed:19531583, PubMed:20923837). Required for retrograde transport of cargo proteins from endosomes to the trans-Golgi network (TGN); the function seems to require its catalytic activity. Involved in regulation of autop
   1129..1408    +  CDS            TcR (fragment): tetracycline efflux protein; tet; confers resistance to tetracycline
   1409..1457    -  misc_feature   bom (fragment): basis of mobility region from pBR322
   1559..1594    -  CDS            rop (fragment): Rop protein, which maintains plasmids at low copy number; rop
   1689..1793    +  promoter       AmpR promoter: bla
   1794..2654    +  CDS            AmpR: β-lactamase; bla; confers resistance to ampicillin, carbenicillin, and related antibiotics
   2825..3413    +  rep_origin     ori: high-copy-number ColE1/pMB1/pBR322/pUC origin of replication
   3596..3652    +  CDS            lacI (fragment): lac repressor; lacI; The lac repressor binds to the lac operator to inhibit transcription in E. coli. This inhibition can be relieved by adding lactose or isopropyl-β-D-thiogalactopyranoside (IPTG).
   3659..3988    +  promoter       SV40 promoter: SV40 enhancer and early promoter
   4188..4307    +  CDS            gpt (fragment): XGPT_ECOLI - Also known as gpp, gxu. Experimental evidence at protein level: Swiss-Prot protein existence level 1. Purine salvage pathway enzyme that catalyzes the transfer of the ribosyl-5-phosphate group from 5-phospho-alpha-D-ribose 1- diphosphate (PRPP) to the N9 position of the 6-oxopurines guanine and xanthine to form the corresponding ribonucleotides GMP (guanosine 5'- monophosphate) and XMP (xanthosine 5'-monophosphate), with the release of PPi. To a lesser extent, also acts on hypoxanthine (PubMed:9100006, PubMed:3886014). Does not ribophosphorylate adenine (PubMed:3886014). From Esch
   4307..4642    +  CDS            gpt (fragment): XGPT_ECOLI - Also known as gpp, gxu. Experimental evidence at protein level: Swiss-Prot protein existence level 1. Purine salvage pathway enzyme that catalyzes the transfer of the ribosyl-5-phosphate group from 5-phospho-alpha-D-ribose 1- diphosphate (PRPP) to the N9 position of the 6-oxopurines guanine and xanthine to form the corresponding ribonucleotides GMP (guanosine 5'- monophosphate) and XMP (xanthosine 5'-monophosphate), with the release of PPi. To a lesser extent, also acts on hypoxanthine (PubMed:9100006, PubMed:3886014). Does not ribophosphorylate adenine (PubMed:3886014). From Esch
   4737..5042    +  CDS            frsA (fragment): FRSA_ECOLI - Also known as yafA. Experimental evidence at protein level: Swiss-Prot protein existence level 1. Catalyzes the hydrolysis of esters (PubMed:15808744). Displays esterase activity toward pNP-butyrate (PubMed:15808744). May stimulate mixed-acid fermentation by acting as a fermentation/respiration switch that down-regulates respiration and up- regulates fermentation rates (PubMed:15169777). From Escherichia coli (strain K12).
   5046..5120    +  CDS            small t antigen (fragment): SV40 (simian virus 40) small t antigen
   5122..5187    +  intron         small t intron: SV40 (simian virus 40) small t antigen intron
   5317..5337    +  CDS            SV40 NLS: nuclear localization signal of SV40 (simian virus 40) large T antigen
   5656..5739    +  CDS            large T antigen (fragment): large T antigen from SV40 (simian virus 40)
   5762..5896    +  polyA_signal   SV40 poly(A) signal: SV40 polyadenylation signal
   6063..6392    +  CDS            nef (fragment): NEF_HV1BR - Experimental evidence at protein level: Swiss-Prot protein existence level 1. Extracellular Nef protein targets CD4(+) T-lymphocytes for apoptosis by interacting with CXCR4 surface receptors (PubMed:14990729). From Human immunodeficiency virus type 1 group M subtype B (isolate BRU/LAI) (HIV-1).
   6440..6697    +  LTR            5' LTR (truncated): truncated 5' long terminal repeat (LTR) from HIV-1
   6744..6869    +  misc_feature   HIV-1 Ψ: packaging signal of human immunodeficiency virus type 1
   6853..7216    +  CDS            HIV-1 gag (fragment): gag protein from human immunodeficiency virus 1; gag
   7362..7595    +  misc_feature   RRE: The Rev response element (RRE) of HIV-1 allows for Rev-dependent mRNA export from the nucleus to the cytoplasm.
   7972..8072    +  CDS            Rev (fragment): human immunodeficiency virus 1 (HIV-1) Rev protein; rev; enhances nuclear export of unspliced and incompletely spliced viral mRNAs
   8117..8234    +  misc_feature   cPPT/CTS: central polypurine tract and central termination sequence of HIV-1
   8293..8596    +  enhancer       CMV enhancer: human cytomegalovirus immediate early enhancer
   8597..8800    +  promoter       CMV promoter: human cytomegalovirus (CMV) immediate early promoter
   8895..13277   +  CDS            ATP10B: AT10B_HUMAN - Also known as ATPVB, KIAA0715. Experimental evidence at protein level: Swiss-Prot protein existence level 1. Catalytic component of a P4-ATPase flippase complex, which catalyzes the hydrolysis of ATP coupled to the transport of glucosylceramide (GlcCer) from the outer to the inner leaflet of lysosome membranes. Plays an important role in the maintenance of lysosome membrane integrity and function in cortical neurons. From Homo sapiens (Human).
  13441..13903   +  misc_feature   IRES: internal ribosome entry site (IRES) of the encephalomyocarditis virus (EMCV)
  13911..14507   +  CDS            PuroR: puromycin N-acetyltransferase; pac from Streptomyces alboniger; confers resistance to puromycin
  14527..15115   +  misc_feature   WPRE: woodchuck hepatitis virus posttranscriptional regulatory element
  15136..15240   +  CDS            nef (fragment): NEF_HV1LA - Experimental evidence at protein level: Swiss-Prot protein existence level 1. Extracellular Nef protein targets CD4(+) T-lymphocytes for apoptosis by interacting with CXCR4 surface receptors. From Human immunodeficiency virus type 1 group M subtype B (isolate Lai) (HIV-1).
  15285..15465   +  LTR            5' LTR (truncated): truncated 5' long terminal repeat (LTR) from HIV-1
>Addgene plasmid #204480 | pLenti HsATP10B_I1038T | addgene full sequence | sequence record 404972 | Addgene NGS Result
ACACAAGAGGAAACTGAGAGGGAAAGATGTTGAAGTAATTTTCCCACAATTACAGCATCCGTTAGTTACG
ACTCTATGATCTTCTGACACAAATTCCATTTACTCCTCACCCTATGACTCAGTCGAATATATCAAAGTTA
TGGACATTATGCTAAGTAACAAATTACCCTTTTATATAGTAAATACTGAGTAGATTGAGAGAAGAAATTG
TTTGCAAACCTGAATAGCTTCAAGAAGAAGAGAAGTGAGGATAAGAATAACAGTTGTCATTTAACAAGTT
TTAACAAGTAACTTGGTTAGAAAGGGATTCAAATGCATAAAGCAAGGGATAAATTTTTCTGGCAACAAGA
CTATACAATATAACCTTAAATATGACTTCAAATAATTGTTGGAACTTGATAAAACTAATTAAATATTATT
GAAGATTATCAATATTATAAATGTAATTTACTTTTAAAAAGGGAACATAGAAATGTGTATCATTAGAGTA
GAAAACAATCCTTATTATCACAATTTGTCAAAACAAGTTTGTTATTAACACAAGTAGAATACTGCATTCA
ATTAAGTTGACTGCAGATTTTGTGTTTTGTTAAAATTAGAAAGAGATAACAACAATTTGAATTATTGAAA
GTAACATGTAAATAGTTCTACATACGTTCTTTTGACATCTTGTTCAATCATTGATCGAAGTTCTTTATCT
TGGAAGAATTTGTTCCAAAGACTCTGAAATAAGGAAAACAATCTATTATATAGTCTCACACCTTTGTTTT
ACTTTTAGTGATTTCAATTTAATAATGTAAATGGTTAAAATTTATTCTTCTCTGAGATCATTTCACATTG
CAGATAGAAAACCTGAGACTGGGGTAATTTTTATTAAAATCTAATTTAATCTCAGAAACACATCTTTATT
CTAACATCAATTTTTCCAGTTTGATATTATCATATAAAGTCAGCCTTCCTCATCTGCAGGTTCCACAACA
AAAATCCAACCAACTGTGGATCAAAAATATTGGGAAAAAATTAAAAATAGCAATACAACAATAAAAAAAT
ACAAATCAGAAAAACAGCACAGTATAACAACTTTATTTAGCATTTACAATCTATTAGGTATTATAAGTAA
TCTAGCCAGATCCTCTACGCCGGACGCATCGTGGCCGGCATCACCGGCGCCACAGGTGCGGTTGCTGGCG
CCTATATCGCCGACATCACCGATGGGGAAGATCGGGCTCGCCACTTCGGGCTCATGAGCGCTTGTTTCGG
CGTGGGTATGGTGGCAGGCCCCGTGGCCGGGGGACTGTTGGGCGCCATCTCCTTGCATGCACCATTCCTT
GCGGCGGCGGTGCTCAACGGCCTCAACCTACTACTGGGCTGCTTCCTAATGCAGGAGTCGCATAAGGGAG
AGCGTCGAATGGTGCACTCTCAGTACAATCTGCTCTGATGCCGCATAGTTAAGCCAGCCCCGACACCCGC
CAACACCCGCTGACGCGCCCTGACGGGCTTGTCTGCTCCCGGCATCCGCTTACAGACAAGCTGTGACCGT
CTCCGGGAGCTGCATGTGTCAGAGGTTTTCACCGTCATCACCGAAACGCGCGAGACGAAAGGGCCTCGTG
ATACGCCTATTTTTATAGGTTAATGTCATGATAATAATGGTTTCTTAGACGTCAGGTGGCACTTTTCGGG
GAAATGTGCGCGGAACCCCTATTTGTTTATTTTTCTAAATACATTCAAATATGTATCCGCTCATGAGACA
ATAACCCTGATAAATGCTTCAATAATATTGAAAAAGGAAGAGTATGAGTATTCAACATTTCCGTGTCGCC
CTTATTCCCTTTTTTGCGGCATTTTGCCTTCCTGTTTTTGCTCACCCAGAAACGCTGGTGAAAGTAAAAG
ATGCTGAAGATCAGTTGGGTGCACGAGTGGGTTACATCGAACTGGATCTCAACAGCGGTAAGATCCTTGA
GAGTTTTCGCCCCGAAGAACGTTTTCCAATGATGAGCACTTTTAAAGTTCTGCTATGTGGCGCGGTATTA
TCCCGTATTGACGCCGGGCAAGAGCAACTCGGTCGCCGCATACACTATTCTCAGAATGACTTGGTTGAGT
ACTCACCAGTCACAGAAAAGCATCTTACGGATGGCATGACAGTAAGAGAATTATGCAGTGCTGCCATAAC
CATGAGTGATAACACTGCGGCCAACTTACTTCTGACAACGATCGGAGGACCGAAGGAGCTAACCGCTTTT
TTGCACAACATGGGGGATCATGTAACTCGCCTTGATCGTTGGGAACCGGAGCTGAATGAAGCCATACCAA
ACGACGAGCGTGACACCACGATGCCTGTAGCAATGGCAACAACGTTGCGCAAACTATTAACTGGCGAACT
ACTTACTCTAGCTTCCCGGCAACAATTAATAGACTGGATGGAGGCGGATAAAGTTGCAGGACCACTTCTG
CGCTCGGCCCTTCCGGCTGGCTGGTTTATTGCTGATAAATCTGGAGCCGGTGAGCGTGGGTCTCGCGGTA
TCATTGCAGCACTGGGGCCAGATGGTAAGCCCTCCCGTATCGTAGTTATCTACACGACGGGGAGTCAGGC
AACTATGGATGAACGAAATAGACAGATCGCTGAGATAGGTGCCTCACTGATTAAGCATTGGTAACTGTCA
GACCAAGTTTACTCATATATACTTTAGATTGATTTAAAACTTCATTTTTAATTTAAAAGGATCTAGGTGA
AGATCCTTTTTGATAATCTCATGACCAAAATCCCTTAACGTGAGTTTTCGTTCCACTGAGCGTCAGACCC
CGTAGAAAAGATCAAAGGATCTTCTTGAGATCCTTTTTTTCTGCGCGTAATCTGCTGCTTGCAAACAAAA
AAACCACCGCTACCAGCGGTGGTTTGTTTGCCGGATCAAGAGCTACCAACTCTTTTTCCGAAGGTAACTG
GCTTCAGCAGAGCGCAGATACCAAATACTGTTCTTCTAGTGTAGCCGTAGTTAGGCCACCACTTCAAGAA
CTCTGTAGCACCGCCTACATACCTCGCTCTGCTAATCCTGTTACCAGTGGCTGCTGCCAGTGGCGATAAG
TCGTGTCTTACCGGGTTGGACTCAAGACGATAGTTACCGGATAAGGCGCAGCGGTCGGGCTGAACGGGGG
GTTCGTGCACACAGCCCAGCTTGGAGCGAACGACCTACACCGAACTGAGATACCTACAGCGTGAGCTATG
AGAAAGCGCCACGCTTCCCGAAGGGAGAAAGGCGGACAGGTATCCGGTAAGCGGCAGGGTCGGAACAGGA
GAGCGCACGAGGGAGCTTCCAGGGGGAAACGCCTGGTATCTTTATAGTCCTGTCGGGTTTCGCCACCTCT
GACTTGAGCGTCGATTTTTGTGATGCTCGTCAGGGGGGCGGAGCCTATGGAAAAACGCCAGCAACGCGGC
CTTTTTACGGTTCCTGGCCTTTTGCTGGCCTTTTGCTCACATGTTCTTTCCTGCGTTATCCCCTGATTCT
GTGGATAACCGTATTACCGCCTTTGAGTGAGCTGATACCGCTCGCCGCAGCCGAACGACCGAGCGCAGCG
AGTCAGTGAGCGAGGAAGCGGAAGAGCGCCCAATACGCAAACCGCCTCTCCCCGCGCGTTGGCCGATTCA
TTAATGCAGCTGTGGAATGTGTGTCAGTTAGGGTGTGGAAAGTCCCCAGGCTCCCCAGCAGGCAGAAGTA
TGCAAAGCATGCATCTCAATTAGTCAGCAACCAGGTGTGGAAAGTCCCCAGGCTCCCCAGCAGGCAGAAG
TATGCAAAGCATGCATCTCAATTAGTCAGCAACCATAGTCCCGCCCCTAACTCCGCCCATCCCGCCCCTA
ACTCCGCCCAGTTCCGCCCATTCTCCGCCCCATGGCTGACTAATTTTTTTTATTTATGCAGAGGCCGAGG
CCGCCTCGGCCTCTGAGCTATTCCAGAAGTAGTGAGGAGGCTTTTTTGGAGGCCTAGGCTTTTGCAAAAA
GCTTGGACACAAGACAGGCTTGCGAGATATGTTTGAGAATACCACTTTATCCCGCGTCAGGGAGAGGCAG
TGCGTAAAAAGACGCGGACTCATGTGAAATACTGGTTTTTAGTGCGCCAGATCTCTATAATCTCGCGCAA
CCTATTTTCCCCTCGAACACTTTTTAAGCCGTAGATAAACAGGCTGGGACACTTCACATGAGCGAAAAAT
ACATCGTCACCTGGGACATGTTGCAGATCCATGCACGTAAACTCGCAAGCCGACTGATGCCTTCTGAACA
ATGGAAAGGCATTATTGCCGTAAGCCGTGGCGGTCTGTACCGGGTGCGTTACTGGCGCGTGAACTGGGTA
TTCGTCATGTCGATACCGTTTGTATTTCCAGCTACGATCACGACAACCAGCGCGAGCTTAAAGTGCTGAA
ACGCGCAGAAGGCGATGGCGAAGGCTTCATCGTTATTGATGACCTGGTGGATACCGGTGGTACTGCGGTT
GCGATTCGTGAAATGTATCCAAAAGCGCACTTTGTCACCATCTTCGCAAAACCGGCTGGTCGTCCGCTGG
TTGATGACTATGTTGTTGATATCCCGCAAGATACCTGGATTGAACAGCCGTGGGATATGGGCGTCGTATT
CGTCCCGCCAATCTCCGGTCGCTAATCTTTTCAACGCCTGGCACTGCCGGGCGTTGTTCTTTTTAACTTC
AGGCGGGTTACAATAGTTTCCAGTAAGTATTCTGGAGGCTGCATCCATGACACAGGCAAACCTGAGCGAA
ACCCTGTTCAAACCCCGCTTTAAACATCCTGAAACCTCGACGCTAGTCCGCCGCTTTAATCACGGCGCAC
AACCGCCTGTGCAGTCGGCCCTTGATGGTAAAACCATCCCTCACTGGTATCGCATGATTAACCGTCTGAT
GTGGATCTGGCGCGGCATTGACCCACGCGAAATCCTCGACGTCCAGGCACGTATTGTGATGAGCGATGCC
GAACGTACCGACGATGATTTATACGATACGGTGATTGGCTACCGTGGCGGCAACTGGATTTATGAGTGGG
CCCCGGATCTTTGTGAAGGAACCTTACTTCTGTGGTGTGACATAATTGGACAAACTACCTACAGAGATTT
AAAGCTCTAAGGTAAATATAAAATTTTTAAGTGTATAATGTGTTAAACTACTGATTCTAATTGTTTGTGT
ATTTTAGATTCCAACCTATGGAACTGATGAATGGGAGCAGTGGTGGAATGCCTTTAATGAGGAAAACCTG
TTTTGCTCAGAAGAAATGCCATCTAGTGATGATGAGGCTACTGCTGACTCTCAACATTCTACTCCTCCAA
AAAAGAAGAGAAAGGTAGAAGACCCCAAGGACTTTCCTTCAGAATTGCTAAGTTTTTTGAGTCATGCTGT
GTTTAGTAATAGAACTCTTGCTTGCTTTGCTATTTACACCACAAAGGAAAAAGCTGCACTGCTATACAAG
AAAATTATGGAAAAATATTCTGTAACCTTTATAAGTAGGCATAACAGTTATAATCATAACATACTGTTTT
TTCTTACTCCACACAGGCATAGAGTGTCTGCTATTAATAACTATGCTCAAAAATTGTGTACCTTTAGCTT
TTTAATTTGTAAAGGGGTTAATAAGGAATATTTGATGTATAGTGCCTTGACTAGAGATCATAATCAGCCA
TACCACATTTGTAGAGGTTTTACTTGCTTTAAAAAACCTCCCACACCTCCCCCTGAACCTGAAACATAAA
ATGAATGCAATTGTTGTTGTTAACTTGTTTATTGCAGCTTATAATGGTTACAAATAAAGCAATAGCATCA
CAAATTTCACAAATAAAGCATTTTTTTCACTGCATTCTAGTTGTGGTTTGTCCAAACTCATCAATGTATC
TTATCATGTCTGGATCAACTGGATAACTCAAGCTAACCAAAATCATCCCAAACTTCCCACCCCATACCCT
ATTACCACTGCCAATTACCTGTGGTTTCATTTACTCTAAACCTGTGATTCCTCTGAATTATTTTCATTTT
AAAGAAATTGTATTTGTTAAATATGTACTACAAACTTAGTAGTTGGAAGGGCTAATTCACTCCCAAAGAA
GACAAGATATCCTTGATCTGTGGATCTACCACACACAAGGCTACTTCCCTGATTAGCAGAACTACACACC
AGGGCCAGGGGTCAGATATCCACTGACCTTTGGATGGTGCTACAAGCTAGTACCAGTTGAGCCAGATAAG
GTAGAAGAGGCCAATAAAGGAGAGAACACCAGCTTGTTACACCCTGTGAGCCTGCATGGGATGGATGACC
CGGAGAGAGAAGTGTTAGAGTGGAGGTTTGACAGCCGCCTAGCATTTCATCACGTGGCCCGAGAGCTGCA
TCCGGAGTACTTCAAGAACTGCTGATATCGAGCTTGCTACAAGGGACTTTCCGCTGGGGACTTTCCAGGG
AGGCGTGGCCTGGGCGGGACTGGGGAGTGGCGAGCCCTCAGATCCTGCATATAAGCAGCTGCTTTTTGCC
TGTACTGGGTCTCTCTGGTTAGACCAGATCTGAGCCTGGGAGCTCTCTGGCTAACTAGGGAACCCACTGC
TTAAGCCTCAATAAAGCTTGCCTTGAGTGCTTCAAGTAGTGTGTGCCCGTCTGTTGTGTGACTCTGGTAA
CTAGAGATCCCTCAGACCCTTTTAGTCAGTGTGGAAAATCTCTAGCAGTGGCGCCCGAACAGGGACTTGA
AAGCGAAAGGGAAACCAGAGGAGCTCTCTCGACGCAGGACTCGGCTTGCTGAAGCGCGCACGGCAAGAGG
CGAGGGGCGGCGACTGGTGAGTACGCCAAAAATTTTGACTAGCGGAGGCTAGAAGGAGAGAGATGGGTGC
GAGAGCGTCAGTATTAAGCGGGGGAGAATTAGATCGCGATGGGAAAAAATTCGGTTAAGGCCAGGGGGAA
AGAAAAAATATAAATTAAAACATATAGTATGGGCAAGCAGGGAGCTAGAACGATTCGCAGTTAATCCTGG
CCTGTTAGAAACATCAGAAGGCTGTAGACAAATACTGGGACAGCTACAACCATCCCTTCAGACAGGATCA
GAAGAACTTAGATCATTATATAATACAGTAGCAACCCTCTATTGTGTGCATCAAAGGATAGAGATAAAAG
ACACCAAGGAAGCTTTAGACAAGATAGAGGAAGAGCAAAACAAAAGTAAGACCACCGCACAGCAAGCGGC
CGCTGATCTTCAGACCTGGAGGAGGAGATATGAGGGACAATTGGAGAAGTGAATTATATAAATATAAAGT
AGTAAAAATTGAACCATTAGGAGTAGCACCCACCAAGGCAAAGAGAAGAGTGGTGCAGAGAGAAAAAAGA
GCAGTGGGAATAGGAGCTTTGTTCCTTGGGTTCTTGGGAGCAGCAGGAAGCACTATGGGCGCAGCGTCAA
TGACGCTGACGGTACAGGCCAGACAATTATTGTCTGGTATAGTGCAGCAGCAGAACAATTTGCTGAGGGC
TATTGAGGCGCAACAGCATCTGTTGCAACTCACAGTCTGGGGCATCAAGCAGCTCCAGGCAAGAATCCTG
GCTGTGGAAAGATACCTAAAGGATCAACAGCTCCTGGGGATTTGGGGTTGCTCTGGAAAACTCATTTGCA
CCACTGCTGTGCCTTGGAATGCTAGTTGGAGTAATAAATCTCTGGAACAGATTTGGAATCACACGACCTG
GATGGAGTGGGACAGAGAAATTAACAATTACACAAGCTTAATACACTCCTTAATTGAAGAATCGCAAAAC
CAGCAAGAAAAGAATGAACAAGAATTATTGGAATTAGATAAATGGGCAAGTTTGTGGAATTGGTTTAACA
TAACAAATTGGCTGTGGTATATAAAATTATTCATAATGATAGTAGGAGGCTTGGTAGGTTTAAGAATAGT
TTTTGCTGTACTTTCTATAGTGAATAGAGTTAGGCAGGGATATTCACCATTATCGTTTCAGACCCACCTC
CCAACCCCGAGGGGACCCGACAGGCCCGAAGGAATAGAAGAAGAAGGTGGAGAGAGAGACAGAGACAGAT
CCATTCGATTAGTGAACGGATCTCGACGGTATCGCCGAATTCACAAATGGCAGTATTCATCCACAATTTT
AAAAGAAAAGGGGGGATTGGGGGGTACAGTGCAGGGGAAAGAATAGTAGACATAATAGCAACAGACATAC
AAACTAAAGAATTACAAAAACAAATTACAAAAATTCAAAATTTTCGGGTTTATTACAGGGACAGCAGAGA
TCCACTTTGGGGCGATAAGCTTGGGAGTTCCGCGTTACATAACTTACGGTAAATGGCCCGCCTGGCTGAC
CGCCCAACGACCCCCGCCCATTGACGTCAATAATGACGTATGTTCCCATAGTAACGCCAATAGGGACTTT
CCATTGACGTCAATGGGTGGAGTATTTACGGTAAACTGCCCACTTGGCAGTACATCAAGTGTATCATATG
CCAAGTACGCCCCCTATTGACGTCAATGACGGTAAATGGCCCGCCTGGCATTATGCCCAGTACATGACCT
TATGGGACTTTCCTACTTGGCAGTACATCTACGTATTAGTCATCGCTATTACCATGGTGATGCGGTTTTG
GCAGTACATCAATGGGCGTGGATAGCGGTTTGACTCACGGGGATTTCCAAGTCTCCACCCCATTGACGTC
AATGGGAGTTTGTTTTGGCACCAAAATCAACGGGACTTTCCAAAATGTCGTAACAACTCCGCCCCATTGA
CGCAAATGGGCGGTAGGCGTGTACGGTGGGAGGTCTATATAAGCAGAGCTCGTTTAGTGAACCGTCAGAT
CGCCTGGAGACGCCATCCACGCTGTTTTGACCTCCATAGAAGACACCGACTCTAGAGGATCTGCTAGCGC
CACCATGGCCCTCTCAGTGGACTCATCGTGGCATCGGTGGCAGTGGAGAGTCAGAGATGGCTTCCCCCAT
TGTCCATCGGAAACCACACCGCTGCTCTCTCCAGAGAAAGGGAGACAGAGCTACAACTTGACACAGCAGC
GGGTCGTGTTCCCCAACAACAGCATATTCCATCAAGATTGGGAAGAGGTCTCCAGGAGATACCCTGGCAA
CAGAACCTGCACAACCAAATACACCCTCTTCACCTTCCTGCCCCGGAATCTCTTTGAGCAATTTCATAGA
TGGGCTAACCTCTATTTCCTGTTCCTGGTGATTTTGAACTGGATGCCCTCCATGGAAGTCTTCCACAGAG
AAATCACCATGTTACCATTGGCCATTGTCCTGTTCGTCATCATGATCAAGGATGGCATGGAGGACTTCAA
GAGACACCGCTTTGATAAAGCAATAAACTGCTCCAACATTCGAATTTATGAAAGAAAAGAGCAGACCTAT
GTGCAGAAGTGCTGGAAGGATGTGCGCGTGGGAGACTTCATCCAAATGAAATGCAATGAGATTGTCCCAG
CAGACATACTCCTCCTTTTTTCCTCTGACCCCAATGGGATATGCCATCTGGAAACTGCCAGCTTGGATGG
AGAGACAAACCTCAAGCAAAGATGTGTCGTGAAGGGCTTCTCACAGCAGGAGGTACAGTTCGAACCAGAG
CTTTTCCACAATACCATCGTGTGTGAGAAACCCAACAACCACCTCAACAAATTTAAGGGTTATATGGAGC
ATCCTGACCAGACCAGGACTGGCTTTGGCTGTGAGAGTCTTCTGCTTCGAGGCTGCACCATCAGAAACAC
CGAGATGGCTGTTGGCATTGTCATCTATGCAGGCCATGAGACGAAAGCCATGCTGAACAACAGTGGCCCC
CGGTACAAACGCAGCAAGATTGAGCGGCGCATGAATATAGACATCTTCTTCTGCATTGGGATCCTCATCC
TCATGTGCCTTATTGGAGCTGTAGGTCACAGCATCTGGAATGGGACCTTTGAAGAACACCCTCCCTTCGA
TGTGCCAGATGCCAATGGCAGCTTCCTTCCCAGTGCCCTTGGGGGCTTCTACATGTTCCTCACAATGATC
ATCCTGCTCCAGGTGCTGATCCCCATCTCTTTGTATGTCTCCATTGAGCTGGTGAAGCTCGGGCAAGTGT
TCTTCTTGAGCAATGACCTTGACCTGTATGATGAAGAGACCGATTTATCCATTCAATGTCGAGCCCTCAA
CATCGCAGAGGACTTGGGCCAGATCCAGTACATCTTCTCCGATAAGACGGGGACCCTGACAGAGAACAAG
ATGGTGTTCCGACGTTGCACCATCATGGGCAGCGAGTATTCTCACCAAGAAAATGCTAAGCGACTGGAGA
CCCCAAAGGAGCTGGACTCAGATGGTGAAGAGTGGACCCAATACCAATGCCTGTCCTTCTCGGCTAGATG
GGCCCAGGATCCAGCAACTATGAGAAGCCAAAAAGGTGCTCAGCCTCTGAGGAGGAGCCAGAGTGCCCGG
GTGCCCATCCAGGGCCACTACCGGCAAAGGTCTATGGGGCACCGTGAAAGCTCACAGCCTCCTGTGGCCT
TCAGCAGCTCCATAGAAAAAGATGTAACTCCAGATAAAAACCTACTGACCAAGGTTCGAGATGCTGCCCT
GTGGTTGGAGACCTTGTCAGACAGCAGACCTGCCAAGGCTTCCCTCTCCACCACCTCCTCCATTGCTGAT
TTCTTCCTTGCCTTAACCATCTGCAACTCTGTCATGGTGTCCACAACCACCGAGCCCAGGCAGAGGGTCA
CCATCAAACCCTCAAGCAAGGCTCTGGGGACGTCCCTGGAGAAGATTCAGCAGCTCTTCCAGAAGTTGAA
GCTATTGAGCCTCAGCCAGTCATTCTCATCCACTGCACCCTCTGACACAGACCTCGGGGAGAGCTTAGGG
GCCAACGTGGCCACCACAGACTCGGATGAGAGAGATGATGCATCTGTGTGCAGTGGAGGTGACTCCACTG
ATGACGGTGGCTACAGGAGCAGCATGTGGGACCAGGGCGACATCCTGGAGTCTGGGTCAGGCACTTCCTT
GGAGGAGGCATTGGAGGCCCCAGCCACAGACCTGGCCAGGCCTGAGTTCTGTTACGAGGCTGAGAGCCCT
GATGAGGCCGCCCTGGTGCACGCTGCCCATGCCTACAGCTTCACACTAGTGTCCCGGACACCTGAGCAGG
TGACTGTGCGCCTGCCCCAGGGCACCTGCCTCACCTTCAGCCTCCTCTGCACCCTGGGCTTTGACTCTGT
CAGGAAGAGAATGTCTGTGGTTGTGAGGCACCCACTGACTGGCGAGATTGTTGTCTACACCAAGGGTGCT
GACTCGGTCATCATGGACCTGCTGGAAGACCCAGCCTGCGTACCTGACATTAATATGGAAAAGAAGCTGA
GAAAAATCCGAGCCCGGACCCAAAAGCATCTAGACTTGTATGCAAGAGATGGCCTGCGCACACTATGCAT
TGCCAAGAAGGTTGTAAGCGAAGAGGACTTCCGGAGATGGGCCAGTTTCCGGCGTGAGGCTGAGGCATCC
CTCGACAACCGAGATGAGCTTCTCATGGAAACTGCACAGCATCTGGAGAATCAACTCACCTTACTTGGAG
CCACTGGGATCGAAGACCGGCTGCAGGAAGGAGTTCCAGATACGATTGCCACTCTGCGGGAGGCTGGGAT
CCAGCTCTGGGTCCTGACTGGAGATAAGCAGGAGACAGCGGTCAACATTGCCCATTCCTGCAGACTGTTA
AATCAGACCGACACTGTTTATACCATCAATACAGAGAATCAGGAGACCTGTGAATCCATCCTCAATTGTG
CATTGGAAGAGCTAAAGCAATTTCGTGAACTACAGAAGCCAGACCGCAAGCTCTTTGGATTCCGCTTACC
TTCCAAGACACCATCCATCACCTCAGAAGCTGTGGTTCCAGAAGCTGGATTGGTCATCGATGGGAAGACA
TTGAATGCCATCTTCCAGGGAAAGCTAGAGAAGAAGTTTCTGGAATTGACCCAGTATTGTCGGTCCGTCC
TGTGCTGCCGCTCCACGCCACTCCAGAAGAGTATGACAGTCAAGCTGGTGCGAGACAAGTTGCGCGTCAT
GACCCTTTCCATAGGTGATGGAGCAAATGATGTAAGCATGATTCAAGCTGCTGATATTGGAATTGGAATA
TCTGGACAGGAAGGCATGCAGGCTGTCATGTCCAGCGACTTTGCCATCACCCGCTTTAAGCATCTCAAGA
AGTTGCTGCTCGTGCATGGCCACTGGTGTTACTCGCGCCTGGCCAGGATGGTGGTGTACTACCTCTACAA
GAACGTGTGCTACGTCAACCTGCTCTTCTGGTATCAGTTCTTCTGTGGTTTCTCCAGCTCCACCATGATT
GATTACTGGCAGATGATATTCTTCAATCTCTTCTTTACCTCCTTGCCTCCTCTTGTCTTTGGAGTCCTTG
ACAAAGACATCTCTGCAGAAACACTCCTGGCATTGCCTGAGCTATACAAGAGTGGCCAGAACTCTGAGTG
CTATAACCTGTCGACTTTCTGGATTTCTATGGTGGATGCATTCTACCAGAGCCTCATCTGTTTCTTTATC
CCTTACCTGGCCTATAAGGGCTCTGATATAGATGTCTTTACCTTTGGGACACCAATCAACACCATCTCCC
TCACCACAATCCTTTTGCACCAGGCAATGGAAATGAAGACATGGACCATTTTCCACGGAGTCGTGCTCCT
CGGCAGCTTCCTGATGTACTTTCTGGTATCCCTCCTGTACAATGCCACCTGCGTCATCTGCAACAGCCCC
ACCAATCCCTATTGGGTGATGGAAGGCCAGCTCTCAAACCCCACTTTCTACCTCGTCTGCTTTCTCACAC
CAGTTGTTGCTCTTCTCCCAAGATACTTTTTCCTGTCTCTGCAAGGAACTTGTGGGAAGTCTCTAATCTC
AAAAGCTCAGAAAATTGACAAACTCCCCCCAGACAAAAGAAACCTGGAAATCCAGAGTTGGAGAAGCAGA
CAGAGGCCTGCCCCTGTCCCCGAAGTGGCTCGACCAACTCACCACCCAGTGTCATCTATCACAGGACAGG
ACTTCAGTGCCAGCACCCCAAAGAGCTCTAACCCTCCCAAGAGGAAGCATGTGGAAGAGTCAGTACTCCA
CGAACAGAGATGTGGCACGGAGTGCATGAGGGATGACTCATGCTCAGGGGACTCCTCAGCTCAACTCTCA
TCCGGGGAGCACCTGCTGGGACCTAACAGGATAATGGCCTACTCAAGAGGACAGACTGATATGTGCCGGT
GCTCAAAGAGGAGCAGCCATCGCCGATCCCAGAGTTCACTGACCATATAGTACCTCGAGCACTAGTCCCC
GGGACCGCGGCACGCGTGCTCTAGCCCAATTCCGCCCCCTCCCCCCCCCCTAACGTTACTGGCCGAAGCC
GCTTGGAATAAGGCCGGTGTGCGTTTGTCTATATGTTATTTTCCACCATATTGCCGTCTTTTGGCAATGT
GAGGGCCCGGAAACCTGGCCCTGTCTTCTTGACGAGCATTCCTAGGGGTCTTTCCCCTCTCGCCAAAGGA
ATGCAAGGTCTGTTGAATGTCGTGAAGGAAGCAGTTCCTCTGGAAGCTTCTTGAAGACAAACAACGTCTG
TAGCGACCCTTTGCAGGCAGCGGAACCCCCCACCTGGCGACAGGTGCCTCTGCGGCCAAAAGCCACGTGT
ATAAGATACACCTGCAAAGGCGGCACAACCCCAGTGCCACGTTGTGAGTTGGATAGTTGTGGAAAGAGTC
AAATGGCTCTCCTCAAGCGTATTCAACAAGGGGCTGAAGGATGCCCAGAAGGTACCCCATTGTATGGGAT
CTGATCTGGGGCCTCGGTGCACATGCTTTACATGTGTTTAGTCGAGGTTAAAAAAACGTCTAGGCCCCCC
GAACCACGGGGACGTGGTTTTCCTTTGAAAAACACGATGATAATATGGGCACCGAGTACAAGCCCACGGT
GCGCCTCGCCACCCGCGACGACGTCCCCCGGGCCGTACGCACCCTCGCCGCCGCGTTCGCCGACTACCCC
GCCACGCGCCACACCGTCGACCCGGACCGCCACATCGAGCGGGTCACCGAGCTGCAAGAACTCTTCCTCA
CGCGCGTCGGGCTCGACATCGGCAAGGTGTGGGTCGCGGACGACGGCGCCGCGGTGGCGGTCTGGACCAC
GCCGGAGAGCGTCGAAGCGGGGGCGGTGTTCGCCGAGATCGGCCCGCGCATGGCCGAGTTGAGCGGTTCC
CGGCTGGCCGCGCAGCAACAGATGGAAGGCCTCCTGGCGCCGCACCGGCCCAAGGAGCCCGCGTGGTTCC
TGGCCACCGTCGGCGTCTCGCCCGACCACCAGGGCAAGGGTCTGGGCAGCGCCGTCGTGCTCCCCGGAGT
GGAGGCGGCCGAGCGCGCCGGGGTGCCCGCCTTCCTGGAGACCTCCGCGCCCCGCAACCTCCCCTTCTAC
GAGCGGCTCGGCTTCACCGTCACCGCCGACGTCGAGGTGCCCGAAGGACCGCGCACCTGGTGCATGACCC
GCAAGCCCGGTGCCTGAGGCGCGTTGAATTCCCGATAATCAACCTCTGGATTACAAAATTTGTGAAAGAT
TGACTGGTATTCTTAACTATGTTGCTCCTTTTACGCTATGTGGATACGCTGCTTTAATGCCTTTGTATCA
TGCTATTGCTTCCCGTATGGCTTTCATTTTCTCCTCCTTGTATAAATCCTGGTTGCTGTCTCTTTATGAG
GAGTTGTGGCCCGTTGTCAGGCAACGTGGCGTGGTGTGCACTGTGTTTGCTGACGCAACCCCCACTGGTT
GGGGCATTGCCACCACCTGTCAGCTCCTTTCCGGGACTTTCGCTTTCCCCCTCCCTATTGCCACGGCGGA
ACTCATCGCCGCCTGCCTTGCCCGCTGCTGGACAGGGGCTCGGCTGTTGGGCACTGACAATTCCGTGGTG
TTGTCGGGGAAGCTGACGTCCTTTCCATGGCTGCTCGCCTGTGTTGCCACCTGGATTCTGCGCGGGACGT
CCTTCTGCTACGTCCCTTCGGCCCTCAATCCAGCGGACCTTCCTTCCCGCGGCCTGCTGCCGGCTCTGCG
GCCTCTTCCGCGTCTTCGCCTTCGCCCTCAGACGAGTCGGATCTCCCTTTGGGCCGCCTCCCCGCATCGG
GAATTCTGTCGACTGGTACCTTTAAGACCAATGACTTACAAGGCAGCTGTAGATCTTAGCCACTTTTTAA
AAGAAAAGGGGGGACTGGAAGGGCTAATTCACTCCCAACGAAGACAAAATCGTCGAGAGATGCTGCATAT
AAGCAGCTGCTTTTTGCTTGTACTGGGTCTCTCTGGTTAGACCAGATCTGAGCCTGGGAGCTCTCTGGCT
AACTAGGGAACCCACTGCTTAAGCCTCAATAAAGCTTGCCTTGAGTGCTTCAAGTAGTGTGTGCCCGTCT
GTTGTGTGACTCTGGTAACTAGAGATCCCTCAGACCCTTTTAGTCAGTGTGGAAAATCTCTAGCAGTAGT
AGTTCATGTCATCTTATTATTCAGTATTTATAACTTGCAAAGAAATGAATATCAGAGAGTGAGAGGCCTT
GACATTATAATAGATTTAGCAGGAATTGAACTAGGAGTGGAGCACACAGGCAAAGCTGCAGAAGTACTTG
GAAGAAGCCACCAGAGATACTCACGATTCTGCACATACCTGGCTAATCCCAGATCCTAAGGATTACATTA
AGTTTACTAACATTTATATAATGATTTATAGTTTAAAGTATAAACTTATCTAATTTACTATTCTGACAGA
TATTAATTAATCCTCAAATATCATAAGAGATGATTACTATTATCCCCATTTA
